Addgene plasmid #160674: pJMP2836
Purpose: Mobile CRISPRi sfGFP 'test', gmc6 sgRNA
Depositing lab: Jason Peters. Depositing organization: University of Wisconsin, Madison. Publication: Programmable Gene Knockdown in Diverse Bacteria Using Mobile-CRISPRi. Banta AB, Ward RD, Tran JS, Bacon EE, Peters JM. Curr Protoc Microbiol. 2020 Dec;59(1):e130. doi: 10.1002/cpmc.130. PubMed 33332762.
Backbone
  Vector backbone: R6Kγ
  Vector type: Bacterial Expression
  Selectable markers: Spectinomycin
Growth in bacteria
  Bacterial resistance: Ampicillin, 100 μg/mL
  Growth temperature: 37°C
  Growth strain: BW25141
  Copy number: High Copy
Gene/Insert
  Gene/Insert name: gmc6 (gfp) sgRNA
  gRNA/shRNA sequence: CATCTAATTCAACAAGAATT
  Species: Synthetic
  Cloning method: Gibson Cloning
Terms and licenses: Academic/Nonprofit Terms; Industry Terms: Not Available to Industry
How to cite: pJMP2836 was a gift from Jason Peters (Addgene plasmid # 160674 ; http://n2t.net/addgene:160674 ; RRID:Addgene_160674)
