[The description below was written by a language model from this plasmid's Addgene catalogue record and pLannotate feature annotations shown in this document.]
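Description:
pJMP2836 is a 12.1 kb bacterial Mobile-CRISPRi "test" plasmid built on an R6Kγ backbone. Because the R6K γ origin needs the pi initiator protein, the plasmid replicates only in pir-type E. coli hosts such as the listed growth strain and behaves as a suicide vector elsewhere. An incP oriT allows conjugative transfer into recipient bacteria. The backbone carries AmpR (β-lactamase) for selection during propagation in E. coli. A number of short annotated fragments (p15A ori, rop, bom, lacZα, CmR, GmR, λ integrase) appear to be cloning remnants or partial matches rather than functional parts.

The payload appears to lie between the Tn7L and Tn7R ends, spanning the plasmid's numbering origin, so it can be delivered as a mini-Tn7 transposon into a recipient chromosome; the transposition functions are not on this plasmid and must be supplied separately. Within the transposon are a 3xMyc-tagged, catalytically dead S. pyogenes Cas9 (dCas9) downstream of a hybrid promoter annotated with PLtetO-1 and lac operator fragments, and lacI expressed from the lacIq promoter, which should make the system IPTG-inducible. A lac operator fragment also sits just upstream of the sgRNA scaffold (annotated as a tracrRNA fragment), although the sgRNA promoter itself is not annotated. The sgRNA carries the gmc6 spacer directed against gfp. A superfolder GFP gene sits in the same element as the knockdown target; its promoter is not annotated. An aadA spectinomycin/streptomycin resistance gene, flanked by FRT sites that could permit FLP-mediated marker removal, selects for integrants, and rrnB T1 and lambda t0 terminators lie near the Tn7R end of the cassette.

Because target and guide travel together, loss of GFP fluorescence reports CRISPRi knockdown efficiency, giving a way to test whether Mobile-CRISPRi works in a new bacterial species.
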