Features (pLannotate 1.2.2; 33 found; start..end, strand, type, name):
      1..78      +  promoter       lacIq promoter: lacI (mutant); In the lacIq allele, a single base change in the promoter boosts expression of the lacI gene about 10-fold.
     79..1161    +  CDS            lacI: lac repressor; lacI; The lac repressor binds to the lac operator to inhibit transcription in E. coli. This inhibition can be relieved by adding lactose or isopropyl-β-D-thiogalactopyranoside (IPTG).
   1174..1195    +  protein_bind   CAP binding site: CAP binding activates transcription in the presence of cAMP. E. coli catabolite activator protein
   1266..1352    +  ncRNA          Thr leader (fragment): Accession: RF00506 - Threonine operon leader
   1445..1462    +  protein_bind   lac operator (fragment): The lac repressor binds to the lac operator to inhibit transcription in E. coli. This inhibition can be relieved by adding lactose or isopropyl-β-D-thiogalactopyranoside (IPTG). lac repressor encoded by lacI
   1513..1580    +  misc_RNA       tracrRNA (fragment): trans-activating CRISPR RNA for the Streptococcus pyogenes CRISPR/Cas9 system
   1818..2531    +  CDS            Superfolder GFP: Superfolder GFP is a basic (constitutively fluorescent) green fluorescent protein published in 2005, derived from Aequorea victoria. It is reported to be a very rapidly-maturing weak dimer.
   2676..2723    -  protein_bind   FRT: FLP-mediated recombination occurs in the 8-bp core sequence TCTAGAAA (Turan and Bode, 2011). FLP recombinase from the Saccharomyces cerevisiae 2μ plasmid
   2800..2828    +  promoter       Pc promoter: intI1 (promoter lies within the coding sequence); class 1 integron promoter
   2861..2932    -  CDS            int (fragment): INT2_ECOLX - Protein inferred from homology: Swiss-Prot protein existence level 3. Putative integrase believed to be involved in the insertion of antibiotic resistance genes into plasmids and transposons. From Escherichia coli.
   3018..3074    +  CDS            GmR (fragment): gentamycin acetyltransferase; aacC1; confers resistance to gentamycin
   3081..3869    +  CDS            aadA: S3AD_ECOLX - Experimental evidence at protein level: Swiss-Prot protein existence level 1. Mediates bacterial resistance to the antibiotics streptomycin and spectinomycin. From Escherichia coli.
   3898..3931    -  protein_bind   FRT (minimal): supports FLP-mediated excision but not integration (Turan and Bode, 2011) FLP recombinase from the Saccharomyces cerevisiae 2μ plasmid
   3996..4082    -  terminator     rrnB T1 terminator: Escherichia coli rrnB; transcription terminator T1 from the E. coli rrnB gene
   4146..4175    -  CDS            CmR (fragment): chloramphenicol acetyltransferase confers resistance to chloramphenicol
   4185..4279    -  terminator     lambda t0 terminator: transcription terminator from phage lambda
   4300..4324    +  misc_feature   MCS (fragment): pBluescript multiple cloning site
   4328..4526    +  mobile_element Tn7R (fragment): mini-Tn7 element (right end of the Tn7 transposon) Tn7
   4598..4666    +  CDS            lacZα (fragment): LacZα fragment of β-galactosidase; lacZ fragment
   4672..4771    -  misc_feature   bom (fragment): basis of mobility region from pBR322
   4873..4908    -  CDS            rop (fragment): Rop protein, which maintains plasmids at low copy number; rop
   5003..5107    +  promoter       AmpR promoter: bla
   5108..5968    +  CDS            AmpR: β-lactamase; bla; confers resistance to ampicillin, carbenicillin, and related antibiotics
   6141..6166    +  CDS            bla(M) (fragment): β-lactamase lacking the signal sequence; bla(M); allows cytosolic expression of β-lactamase
   6269..6657    +  rep_origin     R6K γ ori: γ replication origin from E. coli plasmid R6K; requires the R6K initiator protein pi for replication
   6668..6707    +  CDS            λ integrase (fragment): integrase from phage λ; int
   6926..7034    +  oriT           oriT: incP origin of transfer
   7138..7303    +  mobile_element Tn7L: mini-Tn7 element (left end of the Tn7 transposon) Tn7
   7458..7547    -  CDS            3xMyc: 3 tandem Myc epitope tags
   7557..11660   -  CDS            dCas9: catalytically dead mutant of the Cas9 endonuclease from the Streptococcus pyogenes Type II CRISPR/Cas system RNA-guided DNA-binding protein that lacks endonuclease activity due to the D10A mutation in the RuvC catalytic domain and the H840A mutation in the HNH catalytic domain
  11681..11702   -  promoter       PLtetO-1 promoter (fragment): modified phage lambda PL promoter with tet operator sites (Lutz and Bujard, 1997)
  11702..11719   -  protein_bind   lac operator (fragment): The lac repressor binds to the lac operator to inhibit transcription in E. coli. This inhibition can be relieved by adding lactose or isopropyl-β-D-thiogalactopyranoside (IPTG). lac repressor encoded by lacI
  11776..11895   +  rep_origin     p15A ori (fragment): Plasmids containing the medium-copy-number p15A origin of replication can be propagated in E. coli cells that contain a second plasmid with the ColE1 origin.
>Addgene plasmid #160674 | pJMP2836 | addgene full sequence | sequence record 314832 | Addgene NGS Result
GACACCATCGAATGGTGCAAAACCTTTCGCGGTATGGCATGATAGCGCCCGGAAGAGAGTCAATTCAGGG
TGGTGAATGTGAAACCAGTAACGTTATACGATGTCGCAGAGTATGCCGGTGTCTCTTATCAGACCGTTTC
CCGCGTGGTGAACCAGGCCAGCCACGTTTCTGCGAAAACGCGGGAAAAAGTGGAAGCGGCGATGGCGGAG
CTGAATTACATTCCCAACCGCGTGGCACAACAACTGGCGGGCAAACAGTCGTTGCTGATTGGCGTTGCCA
CCTCCAGTCTGGCCCTGCACGCGCCGTCGCAAATTGTCGCGGCGATTAAATCTCGCGCCGATCAACTGGG
TGCCAGCGTGGTGGTGTCGATGGTAGAACGAAGCGGCGTCGAAGCCTGTAAAGCGGCGGTGCACAATCTT
CTCGCGCAACGCGTCAGTGGGCTGATCATTAACTATCCGCTGGATGACCAGGATGCCATTGCTGTGGAAG
CTGCCTGCACTAATGTTCCGGCGTTATTTCTTGATGTCTCTGACCAGACACCCATCAACAGTATTATTTT
CTCCCATGAAGATGGTACGCGACTGGGCGTGGAGCATCTGGTCGCATTGGGTCACCAGCAAATCGCGCTG
TTAGCGGGCCCATTAAGTTCTGTCTCGGCGCGTCTGCGTCTGGCTGGCTGGCATAAATATCTCACTCGCA
ATCAAATTCAGCCGATAGCGGAACGGGAAGGCGACTGGAGTGCCATGTCCGGTTTTCAACAAACCATGCA
AATGCTGAATGAGGGCATCGTTCCCACTGCGATGCTGGTTGCCAACGATCAGATGGCGCTGGGCGCAATG
CGCGCCATTACCGAGTCCGGGCTGCGCGTTGGTGCGGATATCTCGGTAGTGGGATACGACGATACCGAAG
ATAGCTCATGTTATATCCCGCCGTTAACCACCATCAAACAGGATTTTCGCCTGCTGGGGCAAACCAGCGT
GGACCGCTTGCTGCAACTCTCTCAGGGCCAGGCGGTGAAGGGCAATCAGCTGTTGCCCGTCTCACTGGTG
AAAAGAAAAACCACCCTGGCGCCCAATACGCAAACCGCCTCTCCCCGCGCGTTGGCCGATTCATTAATGC
AGCTGGCACGACAGGTTTCCCGACTGGAAAGCGGGCAGTGAGCGCAACGCAATTAATGTAAGTTAGCTCA
CTCATTAGGCACCCCACCCGGGTCCTTGAGCCCCATTATCACCTCCAAAGCCTTCTCGTCTGGTCAGTTT
CACCTGTTTTACGTAAAAACCCGCTTCGGCGGGTTTTTACTTTTGGGGAAACACAGAAAAAAGCCCGCAC
CTGACAGTGCGGGCTTTTTTTTTCGACCAAAGGTGCGACTACTCTTGCCTACTACCTATCGACTGAGCTG
AAAGAATTCCTAAAGATCTATAAATGTGAGCGGATAACATTGACATTGTGAGCGGATAACAAGATACTTC
TAGTCATCTAATTCAACAAGAATTGTTTAAGAGCTATGCTGGAAACAGCATAGCAAGTTTAAATAAGGCT
AGTCCGTTATCAACTTGAAAAAGTGGCACCGAGTCGGTGCTTTTTTTTTGAATTCATGTGGCTGACCGTT
CTGTTGTCTCTCGCTCTTCCGAGTAGACGAACAATAAGGCCTCCCTAACGGGGGGCCTTTTTTATTGATA
ACAAAAGTCAGTGCTTCCGCTATTTCCAAAATACCGGGCTAATACGGTTTAAACGAAAATTTATCAAAAA
GAGTATTGACTTAAAGTCTAACCTATAGGATACTTACAGCCAGATCTGAGCGAGAAGGAGGTAAAGTATG
AGCAAAGGAGAAGAACTTTTCACTGGAGTTGTCCCAATTCTTGTTGAATTAGATGGTGATGTTAATGGGC
ACAAATTTTCTGTCCGTGGAGAGGGTGAAGGTGATGCTACAAACGGAAAACTCACCCTTAAATTTATTTG
CACTACTGGAAAACTACCTGTTCCGTGGCCAACACTTGTCACTACTCTGACCTATGGTGTTCAATGCTTT
TCCCGTTATCCGGATCACATGAAACGGCATGACTTTTTCAAGAGTGCCATGCCCGAAGGTTATGTACAGG
AACGCACTATATCTTTCAAAGATGACGGGACCTACAAGACGCGTGCTGAAGTCAAGTTTGAAGGTGATAC
CCTTGTTAATCGTATCGAGTTAAAGGGTATTGATTTTAAAGAAGATGGAAACATTCTTGGACACAAACTG
GAGTACAACTTTAACTCACACAATGTATACATCACGGCAGACAAACAAAAGAATGGAATCAAAGCTAACT
TCAAAATTCGCCACAACGTTGAAGATGGTTCCGTTCAACTAGCAGACCATTATCAACAAAATACTCCAAT
TGGCGATGGCCCTGTCCTTTTACCAGACAACCATTACCTGTCGACACAATCTGTCCTTTCGAAAGATCCC
AACGAAAAGCGTGACCACATGGTCCTTCTTGAGTTTGTAACTGCTGCTGGGATTACACATGGCATGGATG
AGCTCTACAAATAATAAGTTTAAACGACCTCCTGGATTTGCTCAGACAGCCTTTTCGTCATTCGTTTCAG
CCAAAAAACTTAAGACCGCCGGTCTTGTCCACTACCTTGCAGTAATGCGGTGGACAGGATCGGCGGTTTT
CTTTTCTCTTCTCAAGAAGTTCCTATACTTTCTAGAGAATAGGAACTTCGGAATAGGAACTTCCTCCTGA
ACGGCCATAAGAACGAAGGCTGTCTGTTGAACTCTCGAGCCGTGGAAACGGATGAAGGCACGAACCCAGT
TGACATAAGCCTGTTCGGTTCGTAAACTGTAATGCAGTGATCTAAAGAGGAGAAAGGATCTATGCGCTCA
CGCAACTGGTCCAGAACCTTGACCGAACGCAGCGGTGGTAACGGCGCAGTGGCGGTTTTCATGGCTTGTT
ATGACTGTTTTTTTGGGGTACAGTCTATGCCTCGGGCATCCAAGCAGCAAGCGCGTTACGCCGTGGGTCG
ATGTTTGATGTTATGGAGCAGCAACGATGTTACGCAGCAGGGCAGTCGCCCTAAAACAAAGTTAAACATC
ATGAGGGAAGCGGTGATCGCCGAAGTATCGACTCAACTATCAGAGGTAGTTGGCGTCATCGAGCGCCATC
TCGAACCGACGTTGCTGGCCGTACATTTGTACGGCTCCGCAGTGGATGGCGGCCTGAAGCCACACAGTGA
TATTGATTTGCTGGTTACGGTGACCGTAAGGCTTGATGAAACAACGCGGCGAGCTTTGATCAACGACCTT
TTGGAAACTTCGGCTTCCCCTGGAGAGAGCGAGATTCTCCGCGCTGTAGAAGTCACCATTGTTGTGCACG
ACGACATCATTCCGTGGCGTTATCCAGCTAAGCGCGAACTGCAATTTGGAGAATGGCAGCGCAATGACAT
TCTTGCAGGTATCTTCGAGCCAGCCACGATCGACATTGATCTGGCTATCTTGCTGACAAAAGCAAGAGAA
CATAGCGTTGCCTTGGTAGGTCCAGCGGCGGAGGAACTCTTTGATCCGGTTCCTGAACAGGATCTATTTG
AGGCGCTAAATGAAACCTTAACGCTATGGAACTCGCCGCCCGACTGGGCTGGCGATGAGCGAAATGTAGT
GCTTACGTTGTCCCGCATTTGGTACAGCGCAGTAACCGGCAAAATCGCGCCGAAGGATGTCGCTGCCGAC
TGGGCAATGGAGCGCCTGCCGGCCCAGTATCAGCCCGTCATACTTGAAGCTAGACAGGCTTATCTTGGAC
AAGAAGAAGATCGCTTGGCCTCGCGCGCAGATCAGTTGGAAGAATTTGTCCACTACGTGAAAGGCGAGAT
CACCAAGGTAGTCGGCAAATCTCGAGCATCAGCTTCAAAAGCGCTCTGAAGTTCCTATACTTTCTAGAGA
ATAGGAACTTCGGAATAGGTACTTCAAGATCCCCAATTCGAGCTCATCGTCCGGGCCGCAAGCTCCTAGC
GGCGGATTTGTCCTACTCAGGAGAGCGTTCACCGACAAACAACAGATAAAACGAAAGGCCCAGTCTTTCG
ACTGAGCCTTTCGTTTTATTTGATGCCTCAAGCTAGAGAGTCATTACCCCAGGCGTTTAAGGGCACCAAT
AACTGCCTTAAAAAAATTACGCCCCGCCCTGCCACTCATCGCAGTCTAGCTTGGATTCTCACCAATAAAA
AACGCCCGGCGGCAACCGAGCGTTCTGAACAAATCCAGATGGAGTTCTGAGGTCATTACTGGATCTATCA
ACAGGAGTCCAAGCTCAGCTAATTAAGCTAGCTTATCGATACCGTCGACCTCGAACCCCACGCCCCTCTT
TAATACGACGGGCAATTTGCACTTCAGAAAATGAAGAGTTTGCTTTAGCCATAACAAAAGTCCAGTATGC
TTTTTCACAGCATAACTGGACTGATTTCAGTTTACAACTATTCTGTCTAGTTTAAGACTTTATTGTCATA
GTTTAGATCTATTTTGTTCAGTTTAAGACTTTATTGTCCGCCCACACCTGCTTACGCAGGGCATCCATTT
ATTACTCAACCGTAACCGATTTTGCCAGGTTACGCGGCTGGTCCTCTAGCTGGCGTAATAGCGAAGAGGC
CCGCACCGATCGCCCTTCCCAACAGTTGCGCAGCCTGAATGGCGAATGGCGCCTGATGCGGTATTTTCTC
CTTACGCATCTGTGCGGTATTTCACACCGCATATGGTGCACTCTCAGTACAATCTGCTCTGATGCCGCAT
AGTTAAGCCAGCCCCGACACCCGCCAACACCCGCTGACGCGCCCTGACGGGCTTGTCTGCTCCCGGCATC
CGCTTACAGACAAGCTGTGACCGTCTCCGGGAGCTGCATGTGTCAGAGGTTTTCACCGTCGTCACCGAAA
CGCGCGAGACGAAAGGGCCTCGTGATACGCCTATTTTTATAGGTTAATGTCATGATAATAATGGTTTCTT
AGACGTCAGGTGGCACTTTTCGGGGAAATGTGCGCGGAACCCCTATTTGTTTATTTTTCTAAATACATTC
AAATATGTATCCGCTCATGAGACAATAACCCTGATAAATGCTTCAATAATATTGAAAAAGGAAGAGTATG
AGTATTCAACATTTCCGTGTCGCCCTTATTCCCTTTTTTGCGGCATTTTGCCTTCCTGTTTTTGCTCACC
CAGAAACGCTGGTGAAAGTAAAAGATGCTGAAGATCAGTTGGGTGCACGAGTGGGTTACATCGAACTGGA
TCTCAACAGCGGTAAGATCCTTGAGAGTTTTCGCCCCGAAGAACGTTTTCCAATGATGAGCACTTTTAAA
GTTCTGCTATGTGGCGCGGTATTATCCCGTATTGACGCCGGGCAAGAGCAACTCGGTCGCCGCATACACT
ATTCTCAGAATGACTTGGTTGAGTACTCACCAGTCACAGAAAAGCATCTTACGGATGGCATGACAGTAAG
AGAATTATGCAGTGCTGCCATAACCATGAGTGATAACACTGCGGCCAACTTACTTCTGACAACGATCGGA
GGACCGAAGGAGCTAACCGCTTTTTTGCACAACATGGGGGATCATGTAACTCGCCTTGATCGTTGGGAAC
CGGAGCTGAATGAAGCCATACCAAACGACGAGCGTGACACCACGATGCCTGTAGCAATGGCAACAACGTT
GCGCAAACTATTAACTGGCGAACTACTTACTCTAGCTTCCCGGCAACAATTAATAGACTGGATGGAGGCG
GATAAAGTTGCAGGACCACTTCTGCGCTCGGCCCTTCCGGCTGGCTGGTTTATTGCTGATAAATCTGGAG
CCGGTGAGCGTGGGTCCCGCGGTATCATTGCAGCACTGGGGCCAGATGGTAAGCCCTCCCGTATCGTAGT
TATCTACACGACGGGGAGTCAGGCAACTATGGATGAACGAAATAGACAGATCGCTGAGATAGGTGCCTCA
CTGATTAAGCATTGGTAACTGTCAGACCAAGTTTACTCATATATACTTTAGATTGATTTAAAACTTCATT
TTTAATTTAAAAGGATCTAGGTGAAGATCCTTTTTGATAATCTCATGACCAAAATCCCTTAACGTGAGTT
TTCGTTCCACTGAGCGTCAGACCCCGTAGAAAAGATCAAAGGCAGTTATTGGTGCCTCACTGATTAAGCA
TTGGTAACTGTCAGACCAAGTTTACTCATATATACTTTAGATTGATTTAAAACTTCATTTTTAATTTTTG
CGGCCGCAAGATCCGGCCACGATGCGTCCGGCGTAGAGGATCTGAAGATCAGCAGTTCAACCTGTTGATA
GTACGTACTAAGCTCTCATGTTTCACGTACTAAGCTCTCATGTTTAACGTACTAAGCTCTCATGTTTAAC
GAACTAAACCCTCATGGCTAACGTACTAAGCTCTCATGGCTAACGTACTAAGCTCTCATGTTTCACGTAC
TAAGCTCTCATGTTTGAACAATAAAATTAATATAAATCAGCAACTTAAATAGCCTCTAAGGTTTTAAGTT
TTATAAGAAAAAAAAGAATATATAAGGCTTTTAAAGCTTTTAAGGTTTAACGGTTGTGGACAACAAGCCA
GGGATGTAACGCACTGAGAAGCCCTTAGAGCCTCTCAAAGCAATTTTGAGTGACACAGGAACACTTAACG
GCTGACATGGGAATTAGCCATGGCATCACAGTATCGTGATGACAGAGGCAGGGAGTGCGGCCTTTTTACG
GTTCCTGGCCTTTTGCTGGCCTTTTGCTCACATGTTCTTTCCTGCGTTATCAGGGGATTCCTTAAGGTAT
ACTTTCCGCTGCATAACCCTGCTTCGGGGTCATTATAGCGATTTTTTCGGTATATCCATCCTTTTTCGCA
CGATATACAGGATTTTGCCAAAGGGTTCGTGTAGACTTTCCTTGGTGTATCCAACGGCGTCAGCCGGGCA
GGATAGGTGAAGTAGGCCCACCCGCGAGCGGGTGTTCCTTCTTCACTGTCCCTTATTCGCACCTGGCGGT
GCTCAACGGGAATCCTGCTCTGCGAGGCTGGCCGATAAGCTCTGATACCGCTCGCCGCAGCCGAACGACC
GAGCGCAGCGGGTCAGTGAGCGAGGAAGCGGAAGAGCCCAAACATAACAGGAAGAAAAATGCCCCGCTGT
GGGCGGACAAAATAGTTGGGAACTGGGAGGGGTGGAAATGGAGTTTTTAAGGATTATTTAGGGAAGAGTG
ACAAAATAGATGGGAACTGGGTGTAGCGTCGTAAGCTAATACGAAAATTAAAAATGACAAAATAGTTTGG
AACTAGATTTCACTTATCTGGTTCTTGAGGCGGTTAAAAGAGCCGTACTCTTCTCCGATGTCGACTAGGC
CATGATGCTCATTCTGTGGGACCAAAACGAAAAAACACCCTTTCGGGTGTCTTTTCTGGAATTTGGTACC
GAGGCTGCAAGTCCCATTAAGGAGGCGCGCCTTATTACAGATCTTCCTCAGAGATGAGCTTCTGTTCCAG
ATCTTCTTCTGAAATCAACTTTTGTTCCAGATCTTCTTCAGAGATGAGTTTCTGCTCCGCGGCCGCGTCA
CCTCCTAGCTGACTCAAATCAATGCGTGTTTCATAAAGACCAGTGATGGATTGATGGATAAGAGTGGCAT
CTAAAACTTCTTTTGTAGACGTATATCGTTTACGATCAATTGTTGTATCAAAATATTTAAAAGCAGCGGG
AGCTCCAAGATTCGTCAACGTAAATAAATGAATAATATTTTCTGCTTGTTCACGTATTGGTTTGTCTCTA
TGTTTGTTATATGCACTAAGAACTTTATCTAAATTGGCATCTGCTAAAATAACACGCTTAGAAAATTCAC
TGATTTGCTCAATAATCTCATCTAAATAATGCTTATGCTGCTCCACAAACAATTGTTTTTGTTCGTTATC
TTCTGGACTACCCTTCAACTTTTCATAATGACTAGCTAAATATAAAAAATTCACATATTTGCTTGGCAGA
GCCAGCTCATTTCCTTTTTGTAATTCTCCGGCACTAGCCAGCATCCGTTTACGACCGTTTTCTAACTCAA
AAAGACTATATTTAGGTAGTTTAATGATTAAGTCTTTTTTAACTTCCTTATATCCTTTAGCTTCTAAAAA
GTCAATCGGATTTTTTTCAAAGGAACTTCTTTCCATAATTGTGATCCCTAGTAACTCTTTAACGGATTTT
AACTTCTTCGATTTCCCTTTTTCCACCTTAGCAACCACTAGGACTGAATAAGCTACCGTTGGACTATCAA
AACCACCATATTTTTTTGGATCCCAGTCTTTTTTACGAGCAATAAGCTTGTCCGAATTTCTTTTTGGTAA
AATTGACTCCTTGGAGAATCCGCCTGTCTGTACTTCTGTTTTCTTGACAATATTGACTTGGGGCATGGAC
AATACTTTGCGCACTGTGGCAAAATCTCGCCCTTTATCCCAGACAATTTCTCCAGTTTCCCCATTAGTTT
CGATTAGAGGGCGTTTGCGAATCTCTCCATTTGCAAGTGTAATTTCTGTTTTGAAGAAGTTCATGATATT
AGAGTAAAAGAAATATTTTGCGGTTGCTTTGCCTATTTCTTGCTCAGACTTAGCAATCATTTTACGAACA
TCATAAACTTTATAATCACCATAGACAAACTCCGATTCAAGTTTTGGATATTTCTTAATCAAAGCAGTTC
CAACGACGGCATTTAGATACGCATCATGGGCATGATGGTAATTGTTAATCTCACGTACTTTATAGAATTG
GAAATCTTTTCGGAAGTCAGAAACTAATTTAGATTTTAAGGTAATCACTTTAACCTCTCGAATAAGTTTA
TCATTTTCATCGTATTTAGTATTCATGCGACTATCCAAAATTTGTGCCACATGCTTAGTGATTTGGCGAG
TTTCAACCAATTGGCGTTTGATAAAACCAGCTTTATCAAGTTCACTCAAACCTCCACGTTCAGCTTTCGT
TAAATTATCAAACTTACGTTGAGTGATTAACTTGGCGTTTAGAAGTTGTCTCCAATAGTTTTTCATCTTT
TTGACTACTTCTTCACTTGGAACGTTATCCGATTTACCACGATTTTTATCAGAACGCGTTAAGACCTTAT
TGTCTATTGAATCGTCTTTAAGGAAACTTTGTGGAACAATGGCATCGACATCATAATCACTTAAACGATT
AATATCTAATTCTTGGTCCACATACATGTCTCTTCCATTTTGGAGATAATAGAGATAGAGCTTTTCATTT
TGCAATTGAGTATTTTCAACAGGATGCTCTTTAAGAATCTGACTTCCTAATTCTTTGATACCTTCTTCGA
TTCGTTTCATACGCTCTCGCGAATTTTTCTGGCCCTTTTGAGTTGTCTGATTTTCACGTGCCATTTCAAT
AACGATATTTTCTGGCTTATGCCGCCCCATTACTTTGACCAATTCATCAACAACTTTTACAGTCTGTAAA
ATACCTTTTTTAATAGCAGGGCTACCAGCTAAATTTGCAATATGTTCATGTAAACTATCGCCTTGTCCAG
ACACTTGTGCTTTTTGAATATCTTCTTTAAATGTCAAACTATCATCATGGATCAGCTGCATAAAATTGCG
ATTGGCAAAACCATCTGATTTCAAAAAATCTAATATTGTTTTGCCAGATTGCTTATCCCTAATACCATTA
ATCAATTTTCGAGACAAACGTCCCCAACCAGTATAACGGCGACGTTTAAGCTGTTTCATCACCTTATCAT
CAAAGAGGTGAGCATATGTTTTAAGTCTTTCCTCAATCATCTCCCTATCTTCAAATAAGGTCAATGTTAA
AACAATATCCTCTAAGATATCTTCATTTTCTTCATTATCCAAAAAATCTTTATCTTTAATAATTTTTAGC
AAATCATGGTAGGTACCTAATGAAGCATTAAATCTATCTTCAACTCCTGAAATTTCAACACTATCAAAAC
ATTCTATTTTTTTGAAATAATCTTCTTTTAATTGCTTAACGGTTACTTTTCGATTTGTTTTGAAGAGTAA
ATCAACAATGGCTTTCTTCTGTTCACCTGAAAGAAATGCTGGTTTTCGCATTCCTTCAGTAACATATTTG
ACCTTTGTCAATTCGTTATAAACCGTAAAATACTCATAAAGCAAACTATGTTTTGGTAGTACTTTTTCAT
TTGGAAGATTTTTATCAAAGTTTGTCATGCGTTCAATAAATGATTGAGCTGAAGCACCTTTATCGACAAC
TTCTTCAAAATTCCATGGGGTAATTGTTTCTTCAGACTTCCGAGTCATCCATGCAAAACGACTATTGCCA
CGCGCCAATGGACCAACATAATAAGGGATTCGAAAAGTCAAGATTTTTTCAATCTTCTCACGATTGTCTT
TTAAAAATGGATAAAAATCTTCTTGTCGTCTCAAAATAGCATGCAGCTCACCCAAGTGAATTTGATGGGG
AATAGAGCCGTTGTCAAAGGTCCGTTGCTTGCGCAGCAAATCTTCACGATTTAGTTTCACCAATAATTCC
TCAGTACCATCCATTTTTTCTAAAATTGGTTTGATAAATTTATAAAATTCTTCTTGGCTAGCTCCCCCAT
CAATATAACCTGCATATCCGTTTTTTGATTGATCAAAAAAGATTTCTTTATACTTTTCTGGAAGTTGTTG
TCGAACTAAAGCTTTTAAAAGAGTCAAGTCTTGATGATGTTCATCGTAGCGTTTAATCATTGAAGCTGAT
AGGGGAGCCTTAGTTATTTCAGTATTTACTCTTAGGATATCTGAAAGTAAAATAGCATCTGATAAATTCT
TAGCTGCCAAAAACAAATCAGCATATTGATCTCCAATTTGCGCCAATAAATTATCTAAATCATCATCGTA
AGTATCTTTTGAAAGCTGTAATTTAGCATCTTCTGCCAAATCAAAATTTGATTTAAAATTAGGGGTCAAA
CCCAATGACAAAGCAATGAGATTCCCAAATAAGCCATTTTTCTTCTCACCGGGGAGCTGAGCAATGAGAT
TTTCTAATCGTCTTGATTTACTCAATCGTGCAGAAAGAATCGCTTTAGCATCTACTCCACTTGCGTTAAT
AGGGTTTTCTTCAAATAATTGATTGTAGGTTTGTACCAACTGGATAAATAGTTTGTCCACATCACTATTA
TCAGGATTTAAATCTCCCTCAATCAAAAAATGACCACGAAACTTAATCATATGCGCTAAGGCCAAATAGA
TTAAGCGCAAATCCGCTTTATCAGTAGAATCTACCAATTTTTTTCGCAGATGATAGATAGTTGGATATTT
CTCATGATAAGCAACTTCATCTACTATATTTCCAAAAATAGGATGACGTTCATGCTTCTTATCTTCTTCC
ACCAAAAAAGACTCTTCAAGTCGATGAAAGAAACTATCATCTACTTTCGCCATCTCATTTGAAAAAATCT
CCTGTAGATAACAAATACGATTCTTCCGACGTGTATACCTTCTACGAGCTGTCCGTTTGAGACGAGTCGC
TTCCGCTGTCTCTCCACTGTCAAATAAAAGAGCCCCTATAAGATTTTTTTTGATACTGTGGCGGTCTGTA
TTTCCCAGAACCTTGAACTTTTTAGACGGAACCTTATATTCATCAGTGATCACCGCCCATCCGACGCTAT
TTGTGCCGATAGCTAAGCCTATTGAGTATTTCTTATCCATACTAGTTTTCCTGTGTGAAACCTGCTGATG
TGCTCAGTATCTTGTTATCCGCTCACAATGTCAATGTTATCCGCTCACATTTATAATATTTTATCTGATT
AATAAGATGATCTTCTTGAGATCGTTTTGGTCTGCGCGTAATCTCTTGCTCTGAAAACGAAAAAACCGCC
TTGCAGGGCGGTTTTTCGAAGGTTCTCTGAGCTACCAACTCTTTGAACCGAGGTAACTGGCTTGGTGATA
AGCTGTCAAACCAGATCAATTCGCACTAGTCTGCAGACGTAAAAAAAGCGGCGTGGTTAGCCGCTTTTTT
AATTGCCGGAGCGCAATAAAAAAGCCCCCGGAAGGTGATCTTCCGGGGGCTTTCTCATGCGTTGCTTGTA
TTGAAAATGGGGGCCATGCCTACCTATCTGCCTCCCGGGAAGCGGCATGCATTTACGTT
